Addgene plasmid #112672: pLenti-BE4RA-P2A-Puro
Purpose: Lentivirus for constitutive expression of BE4RA in mammalian cells (codon optimized)
Depositing lab: Lukas Dow. Depositing organization: Cornell University. Publication: Optimized base editors enable efficient editing in cells, organoids and mice. Zafra MP, Schatoff EM, Katti A, Foronda M, Breinig M, Schweitzer AY, Simon A, Han T, Goswami S, Montgomery E, Thibado J, Kastenhuber ER, Sanchez-Rivera FJ, Shi J, Vakoc CR, Lowe SW, Tschaharganeh DF, Dow LE. Nat Biotechnol. 2018 Jul 3. pii: nbt.4194. doi: 10.1038/nbt.4194. PubMed 29969439.
Backbone
  Vector backbone: Adapted from lentiCRISPRv1
  Backbone size w/o insert (bp): 6296
  Modifications to backbone: SV40 NLS separates 1st UGI and (codon optimized) 2nd UGI
  Vector type: Lentiviral
  Selectable markers: Puromycin
Growth in bacteria
  Bacterial resistance: Ampicillin, 100 μg/mL
  Growth temperature: 30°C
  Growth strain: NEB Stable
  Copy number: Low Copy
Gene/Insert
  Gene/Insert name: BE4RA (alt name: BE4G)
  Species: Synthetic
  Insert size (bp): 5532
  Mutation: NLS sequence at the N-terminus and D10A
  Promoter: EF1s
  Tag / fusion protein: FLAG (N terminal on backbone)
  Cloning method: Gibson Cloning
  Sequencing primers: 5′ TAAGTGCAGTAGTCGCCGTG; 3′ TTAAGAATACCAGTCAATCTTTC
Terms and licenses: Academic/Nonprofit Terms; Industry Terms: Not Available to Industry
How to cite: pLenti-BE4RA-P2A-Puro was a gift from Lukas Dow (Addgene plasmid # 112672 ; http://n2t.net/addgene:112672 ; RRID:Addgene_112672)
