[The description below was written by a language model from this plasmid's Addgene catalogue record and pLannotate feature annotations shown in this document.]
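Description:
pLenti-BE4RA-P2A-Puro is a 12.5 kb third-generation-style, self-inactivating HIV-1 lentiviral transfer plasmid adapted from lentiCRISPRv1, built for constitutive expression of the codon-optimized cytosine base editor BE4RA (also called BE4G) in mammalian cells. It is propagated in E. coli through a ColE1/pUC-type origin with ampicillin resistance, although the catalogue lists it as low copy and it is maintained in a recombination-deficient strain, as is usual for LTR-containing vectors. An f1 origin, an SV40 origin and poly(A) signal, and lac/T7/T3 remnants from the parental cloning backbone are also present. The viral portion comprises an RSV promoter-driven truncated 5' LTR, the Ψ packaging signal with a partial gag sequence, the RRE, a cPPT/CTS, a WPRE and a ΔU3 3' LTR. Packaging functions must therefore be supplied in trans, and the integrated provirus lacks LTR promoter activity.

The payload is a single open reading frame driven by the short EF-1α core promoter (EFS). It encodes an N-terminal FLAG tag and NLS, rat APOBEC1 cytidine deaminase, a linker (mislabelled by the annotation software as an ABE fragment) and Streptococcus pyogenes Cas9 carrying the D10A nickase mutation. These are followed by two uracil glycosylase inhibitor (UGI) copies separated by an SV40 NLS. Only one UGI is detected in the feature tables, probably because the other has been recoded. A P2A peptide then links the editor to puromycin N-acetyltransferase, so puromycin selection enriches for transduced, editor-expressing cells. No sgRNA cassette is annotated, so the guide RNA must be supplied from a separate construct. The two sequence records are the same length and carry the same features, differing only in their start point. The plasmid is used to generate cell lines or organoids that stably express the editor for targeted C-to-T conversion.
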