Features (pLannotate 1.2.2; 30 found; start..end, strand, type, name):
      5..231     +  promoter       RSV promoter: Rous sarcoma virus enhancer/promoter
    232..412     +  LTR            5' LTR (truncated): truncated 5' long terminal repeat (LTR) from HIV-1
    459..584     +  misc_feature   HIV-1 Ψ: packaging signal of human immunodeficiency virus type 1
    568..931     +  CDS            HIV-1 gag (fragment): gag protein from human immunodeficiency virus 1; gag
   1077..1310    +  misc_feature   RRE: The Rev response element (RRE) of HIV-1 allows for Rev-dependent mRNA export from the nucleus to the cytoplasm.
   1687..1713    +  CDS            Rev (fragment): human immunodeficiency virus 1 (HIV-1) Rev protein; rev; enhances nuclear export of unspliced and incompletely spliced viral mRNAs
   1723..1840    +  misc_feature   cPPT/CTS: central polypurine tract and central termination sequence of HIV-1
   1909..2120    +  promoter       EF-1α core promoter: core promoter for human elongation factor EF-1α
   2266..2952    +  CDS            Apobec1: ABEC1_RAT - Experimental evidence at protein level: Swiss-Prot protein existence level 1. Catalytic component of the apolipoprotein B mRNA editing enzyme complex which is responsible for the postranscriptional editing of a CAA codon for Gln to a UAA codon for stop in the APOB mRNA. May also play a role in the epigenetic regulation of gene expression by participating in DNA demethylation. From Rattus norvegicus (Rat).
   2953..3000    +  CDS            ABE(7.10) (fragment): adenine base editor comprising wild-type E. coli TadA fused to the evolved TadA*(7.10) mutant (Gaudelli et al., 2017)
   3001..4716    +  CDS            Cas9(N): N-terminal portion of Streptococcus pyogenes Cas9 (Zetsche et al., 2015)
   4603..7101    +  CDS            Cas9(C): C-terminal portion of Streptococcus pyogenes Cas9 (Zetsche et al., 2015)
   7396..7644    +  CDS            UGI: UNGI_BPPB2 - Experimental evidence at protein level: Swiss-Prot protein existence level 1. This protein binds specifically and reversibly to the host uracil-DNA glycosylase, preventing removal of uracil residues from PBS2 DNA by the host uracil-excision repair system. From Bacillus phage PBS2 (Bacteriophage PBS2).
   7750..8349    +  CDS            PuroR (fragment): puromycin N-acetyltransferase; pac from Streptomyces; confers resistance to puromycin
   8365..8953    +  misc_feature   WPRE: woodchuck hepatitis virus posttranscriptional regulatory element
   9004..9023    +  misc_feature   cPPT/CTS (fragment): central polypurine tract and central termination sequence of HIV-1
   9025..9258    +  LTR            3' LTR (ΔU3): self-inactivating 3' long terminal repeat (LTR) from HIV-1
   9336..9457    +  polyA_signal   SV40 poly(A) signal: SV40 polyadenylation signal
   9497..9632    +  rep_origin     SV40 ori: SV40 origin of replication
   9653..9671    -  promoter       T7 promoter: promoter for bacteriophage T7 RNA polymerase
   9679..9834    +  CDS            lacZα (fragment): LacZα fragment of β-galactosidase; lacZ fragment
   9839..10267   +  rep_origin     f1 ori (sequence partly withheld): f1 bacteriophage origin of replication; arrow indicates direction of (+) strand synthesis
  10320..10424   +  promoter       AmpR promoter: bla
  10425..11285   +  CDS            AmpR: β-lactamase; bla; confers resistance to ampicillin, carbenicillin, and related antibiotics
  11456..12044   +  rep_origin     ori: high-copy-number ColE1/pMB1/pBR322/pUC origin of replication
  12227..12319   +  CDS            lacI (fragment): lac repressor; lacI; The lac repressor binds to the lac operator to inhibit transcription in E. coli. This inhibition can be relieved by adding lactose or isopropyl-β-D-thiogalactopyranoside (IPTG).
  12332..12353   +  protein_bind   CAP binding site: CAP binding activates transcription in the presence of cAMP. E. coli catabolite activator protein
  12368..12398   +  promoter       lac promoter: promoter for the E. coli lac operon
  12402..12424   +  protein_bind   lac operator (fragment): The lac repressor binds to the lac operator to inhibit transcription in E. coli. This inhibition can be relieved by adding lactose or isopropyl-β-D-thiogalactopyranoside (IPTG). lac repressor encoded by lacI
  12467..12485   +  promoter       T3 promoter: promoter for bacteriophage T3 RNA polymerase
>Addgene plasmid #112672 | pLenti-BE4RA-P2A-Puro | depositor full sequence | sequence record 212266 | pLenti-BE4RA-P2A-Puro sequence 12508 bps
TTAATGTAGTCTTATGCAATACTCTTGTAGTCTTGCAACATGGTAACGATGAGTTAGCAACATGCCTTAC
AAGGAGAGAAAAAGCACCGTGCATGCCGATTGGTGGAAGTAAGGTGGTACGATCGTGCCTTATTAGGAAG
GCAACAGACGGGTCTGACATGGATTGGACGAACCACTGAATTGCCGCATTGCAGAGATATTGTATTTAAG
TGCCTAGCTCGATACATAAACGGGTCTCTCTGGTTAGACCAGATCTGAGCCTGGGAGCTCTCTGGCTAAC
TAGGGAACCCACTGCTTAAGCCTCAATAAAGCTTGCCTTGAGTGCTTCAAGTAGTGTGTGCCCGTCTGTT
GTGTGACTCTGGTAACTAGAGATCCCTCAGACCCTTTTAGTCAGTGTGGAAAATCTCTAGCAGTGGCGCC
CGAACAGGGACTTGAAAGCGAAAGGGAAACCAGAGGAGCTCTCTCGACGCAGGACTCGGCTTGCTGAAGC
GCGCACGGCAAGAGGCGAGGGGCGGCGACTGGTGAGTACGCCAAAAATTTTGACTAGCGGAGGCTAGAAG
GAGAGAGATGGGTGCGAGAGCGTCAGTATTAAGCGGGGGAGAATTAGATCGCGATGGGAAAAAATTCGGT
TAAGGCCAGGGGGAAAGAAAAAATATAAATTAAAACATATAGTATGGGCAAGCAGGGAGCTAGAACGATT
CGCAGTTAATCCTGGCCTGTTAGAAACATCAGAAGGCTGTAGACAAATACTGGGACAGCTACAACCATCC
CTTCAGACAGGATCAGAAGAACTTAGATCATTATATAATACAGTAGCAACCCTCTATTGTGTGCATCAAA
GGATAGAGATAAAAGACACCAAGGAAGCTTTAGACAAGATAGAGGAAGAGCAAAACAAAAGTAAGACCAC
CGCACAGCAAGCGGCCGCTGATCTTCAGACCTGGAGGAGGAGATATGAGGGACAATTGGAGAAGTGAATT
ATATAAATATAAAGTAGTAAAAATTGAACCATTAGGAGTAGCACCCACCAAGGCAAAGAGAAGAGTGGTG
CAGAGAGAAAAAAGAGCAGTGGGAATAGGAGCTTTGTTCCTTGGGTTCTTGGGAGCAGCAGGAAGCACTA
TGGGCGCAGCGTCAATGACGCTGACGGTACAGGCCAGACAATTATTGTCTGGTATAGTGCAGCAGCAGAA
CAATTTGCTGAGGGCTATTGAGGCGCAACAGCATCTGTTGCAACTCACAGTCTGGGGCATCAAGCAGCTC
CAGGCAAGAATCCTGGCTGTGGAAAGATACCTAAAGGATCAACAGCTCCTGGGGATTTGGGGTTGCTCTG
GAAAACTCATTTGCACCACTGCTGTGCCTTGGAATGCTAGTTGGAGTAATAAATCTCTGGAACAGATTTG
GAATCACACGACCTGGATGGAGTGGGACAGAGAAATTAACAATTACACAAGCTTAATACACTCCTTAATT
GAAGAATCGCAAAACCAGCAAGAAAAGAATGAACAAGAATTATTGGAATTAGATAAATGGGCAAGTTTGT
GGAATTGGTTTAACATAACAAATTGGCTGTGGTATATAAAATTATTCATAATGATAGTAGGAGGCTTGGT
AGGTTTAAGAATAGTTTTTGCTGTACTTTCTATAGTGAATAGAGTTAGGCAGGGATATTCACCATTATCG
TTTCAGACCCACCTCCCAACCCCGAGGGGACCCAGACCACAATTTTAAAAGAAAAGGGGGGATTGGGGGG
TACAGTGCAGGGGAAAGAATAGTAGACATAATAGCAACAGACATACAAACTAAAGAATTACAAAAACAAA
TTACAAAAATTCAAAATTTTCGGGTTTATTACAGGGACAGCAGAGATCCACTTTGGCGCCGGCTCGAGTG
GCTCCGGTGCCCGTCAGTGGGCAGAGCGCACATCGCCCACAGTCCCCGAGAAGTTGGGGGGAGGGGTCGG
CAATTGAACCGGTGCCTAGAGAAGGTGGCGCGGGGTAAACTGGGAAAGTGATGTCGTGTACTGGCTCCGC
CTTTTTCCCGAGGGTGGGGGAGAACCGTATATAAGTGCAGTAGTCGCCGTGAACGTTCTTTTTCGCAACG
GGTTTGCCGCCAGAACACAGGTGTCGTGACGCGGGATCCGCCACCATGGACTATAAGGACCACGACGGAG
ACTACAAGGATCATGATATTGATTACAAAGACGATGACGATAAGATGGCCCCAAAGAAGAAGCGGAAGGT
CGGTATCCACGGAGTCCCAGCAGCCATGAGCTCAGAGACTGGCCCAGTGGCTGTGGACCCCACATTGAGA
CGGCGGATCGAGCCCCATGAGTTTGAGGTATTCTTCGATCCGAGAGAGCTCCGCAAGGAGACCTGCCTGC
TTTACGAAATTAATTGGGGGGGCCGGCACTCCATTTGGCGACATACATCACAGAACACTAACAAGCACGT
CGAAGTCAACTTCATCGAGAAGTTCACGACAGAAAGATATTTCTGTCCGAACACAAGGTGCAGCATTACC
TGGTTTCTCAGCTGGAGCCCATGCGGCGAATGTAGTAGGGCCATCACTGAATTCCTGTCAAGGTATCCCC
ACGTCACTCTGTTTATTTACATCGCAAGGCTGTACCACCACGCTGACCCCCGCAATCGACAAGGCCTGCG
GGATTTGATCTCTTCAGGTGTGACTATCCAAATTATGACTGAGCAGGAGTCAGGATACTGCTGGAGAAAC
TTTGTGAATTATAGCCCGAGTAATGAAGCCCACTGGCCTAGGTATCCCCATCTGTGGGTACGACTGTACG
TTCTTGAACTGTACTGCATCATACTGGGCCTGCCTCCTTGTCTCAACATTCTGAGAAGGAAGCAGCCACA
GCTGACATTCTTTACCATCGCTCTTCAGTCTTGTCATTACCAGCGACTGCCCCCACACATTCTCTGGGCC
ACCGGGTTGAAAAGCGGCAGCGAGACTCCCGGGACCTCAGAGTCCGCCACACCCGAAAGTGACAAGAAGT
ACAGCATCGGCCTGGCCATCGGCACCAACTCTGTGGGCTGGGCCGTGATCACCGACGAGTACAAGGTGCC
CAGCAAGAAATTCAAGGTGCTGGGCAACACCGACCGGCACAGCATCAAGAAGAACCTGATCGGAGCCCTG
CTGTTCGACAGCGGCGAAACAGCCGAGGCCACCCGGCTGAAGAGAACCGCCAGAAGAAGATACACCAGAC
GGAAGAACCGGATCTGCTATCTGCAAGAGATCTTCAGCAACGAGATGGCCAAGGTGGACGACAGCTTCTT
CCACAGACTGGAAGAGTCCTTCCTGGTGGAAGAGGATAAGAAGCACGAGCGGCACCCCATCTTCGGCAAC
ATCGTGGACGAGGTGGCCTACCACGAGAAGTACCCCACCATCTACCACCTGAGAAAGAAACTGGTGGACA
GCACCGACAAGGCCGACCTGCGGCTGATCTATCTGGCCCTGGCCCACATGATCAAGTTCCGGGGCCACTT
CCTGATCGAGGGCGACCTGAACCCCGACAACAGCGACGTGGACAAGCTGTTCATCCAGCTGGTGCAGACC
TACAACCAGCTGTTCGAGGAAAACCCCATCAACGCCAGCGGCGTGGACGCCAAGGCCATCCTGTCTGCCA
GACTGAGCAAGAGCAGACGGCTGGAAAATCTGATCGCCCAGCTGCCCGGCGAGAAGAAGAATGGCCTGTT
CGGCAACCTGATTGCCCTGAGCCTGGGCCTGACCCCCAACTTCAAGAGCAACTTCGACCTGGCCGAGGAT
GCCAAACTGCAGCTGAGCAAGGACACCTACGACGACGACCTGGACAACCTGCTGGCCCAGATCGGCGACC
AGTACGCCGACCTGTTTCTGGCCGCCAAGAACCTGTCCGACGCCATCCTGCTGAGCGACATCCTGAGAGT
GAACACCGAGATCACCAAGGCCCCCCTGAGCGCCTCTATGATCAAGAGATACGACGAGCACCACCAGGAC
CTGACCCTGCTGAAAGCTCTCGTGCGGCAGCAGCTGCCTGAGAAGTACAAAGAGATTTTCTTCGACCAGA
GCAAGAACGGCTACGCCGGCTACATTGACGGCGGAGCCAGCCAGGAAGAGTTCTACAAGTTCATCAAGCC
CATCCTGGAAAAGATGGACGGCACCGAGGAACTGCTCGTGAAGCTGAACAGAGAGGACCTGCTGCGGAAG
CAGCGGACCTTCGACAACGGCAGCATCCCCCACCAGATCCACCTGGGAGAGCTGCACGCCATTCTGCGGC
GGCAGGAAGATTTTTACCCATTCCTGAAGGACAACCGGGAAAAGATCGAGAAGATCCTGACCTTCCGCAT
CCCCTACTACGTGGGCCCTCTGGCCAGGGGAAACAGCAGATTCGCCTGGATGACCAGAAAGAGCGAGGAA
ACCATCACCCCCTGGAACTTCGAGGAAGTGGTGGACAAGGGCGCTTCCGCCCAGAGCTTCATCGAGCGGA
TGACCAACTTCGATAAGAACCTGCCCAACGAGAAGGTGCTGCCCAAGCACAGCCTGCTGTACGAGTACTT
CACCGTGTATAACGAGCTGACCAAAGTGAAATACGTGACCGAGGGAATGAGAAAGCCCGCCTTCCTGAGC
GGCGAGCAGAAAAAGGCCATCGTGGACCTGCTGTTCAAGACCAACCGGAAAGTGACCGTGAAGCAGCTGA
AAGAGGACTACTTCAAGAAAATCGAGTGCTTCGACTCCGTGGAAATCTCCGGCGTGGAAGATCGGTTCAA
CGCCTCCCTGGGCACATACCACGATCTGCTGAAAATTATCAAGGACAAGGACTTCCTGGACAATGAGGAA
AACGAGGACATTCTGGAAGATATCGTGCTGACCCTGACACTGTTTGAGGACAGAGAGATGATCGAGGAAC
GGCTGAAAACCTATGCCCACCTGTTCGACGACAAAGTGATGAAGCAGCTGAAGCGGCGGAGATACACCGG
CTGGGGCAGGCTGAGCCGGAAGCTGATCAACGGCATCCGGGACAAGCAGTCCGGCAAGACAATCCTGGAT
TTCCTGAAGTCCGACGGCTTCGCCAACAGAAACTTCATGCAGCTGATCCACGACGACAGCCTGACCTTTA
AAGAGGACATCCAGAAAGCCCAGGTGTCCGGCCAGGGCGATAGCCTGCACGAGCACATTGCCAATCTGGC
CGGCAGCCCCGCCATTAAGAAGGGCATCCTGCAGACAGTGAAGGTGGTGGACGAGCTCGTGAAAGTGATG
GGCCGGCACAAGCCCGAGAACATCGTGATCGAAATGGCCAGAGAGAACCAGACCACCCAGAAGGGACAGA
AGAACAGCCGCGAGAGAATGAAGCGGATCGAAGAGGGCATCAAAGAGCTGGGCAGCCAGATCCTGAAAGA
ACACCCCGTGGAAAACACCCAGCTGCAGAACGAGAAGCTGTACCTGTACTACCTGCAGAATGGGCGGGAT
ATGTACGTGGACCAGGAACTGGACATCAACCGGCTGTCCGACTACGATGTGGACCATATCGTGCCTCAGA
GCTTTCTGAAGGACGACTCCATCGACAACAAGGTGCTGACCAGAAGCGACAAGAACCGGGGCAAGAGCGA
CAACGTGCCCTCCGAAGAGGTCGTGAAGAAGATGAAGAACTACTGGCGGCAGCTGCTGAACGCCAAGCTG
ATTACCCAGAGAAAGTTCGACAATCTGACCAAGGCCGAGAGAGGCGGCCTGAGCGAACTGGATAAGGCCG
GCTTCATCAAGAGACAGCTGGTGGAAACCCGGCAGATCACAAAGCACGTGGCACAGATCCTGGACTCCCG
GATGAACACTAAGTACGACGAGAATGACAAGCTGATCCGGGAAGTGAAAGTGATCACCCTGAAGTCCAAG
CTGGTGTCCGATTTCCGGAAGGATTTCCAGTTTTACAAAGTGCGCGAGATCAACAACTACCACCACGCCC
ACGACGCCTACCTGAACGCCGTCGTGGGAACCGCCCTGATCAAAAAGTACCCTAAGCTGGAAAGCGAGTT
CGTGTACGGCGACTACAAGGTGTACGACGTGCGGAAGATGATCGCCAAGAGCGAGCAGGAAATCGGCAAG
GCTACCGCCAAGTACTTCTTCTACAGCAACATCATGAACTTTTTCAAGACCGAGATTACCCTGGCCAACG
GCGAGATCCGGAAGCGGCCTCTGATCGAGACAAACGGCGAAACCGGGGAGATCGTGTGGGATAAGGGCCG
GGATTTTGCCACCGTGCGGAAAGTGCTGAGCATGCCCCAAGTGAATATCGTGAAAAAGACCGAGGTGCAG
ACAGGCGGCTTCAGCAAAGAGTCTATCCTGCCCAAGAGGAACAGCGATAAGCTGATCGCCAGAAAGAAGG
ACTGGGACCCTAAGAAGTACGGCGGCTTCGACAGCCCCACCGTGGCCTATTCTGTGCTGGTGGTGGCCAA
AGTGGAAAAGGGCAAGTCCAAGAAACTGAAGAGTGTGAAAGAGCTGCTGGGGATCACCATCATGGAAAGA
AGCAGCTTCGAGAAGAATCCCATCGACTTTCTGGAAGCCAAGGGCTACAAAGAAGTGAAAAAGGACCTGA
TCATCAAGCTGCCTAAGTACTCCCTGTTCGAGCTGGAAAACGGCCGGAAGAGAATGCTGGCCTCTGCCGG
CGAACTGCAGAAGGGAAACGAACTGGCCCTGCCCTCCAAATATGTGAACTTCCTGTACCTGGCCAGCCAC
TATGAGAAGCTGAAGGGCTCCCCCGAGGATAATGAGCAGAAACAGCTGTTTGTGGAACAGCACAAGCACT
ACCTGGACGAGATCATCGAGCAGATCAGCGAGTTCTCCAAGAGAGTGATCCTGGCCGACGCTAATCTGGA
CAAAGTGCTGTCCGCCTACAACAAGCACCGGGATAAGCCCATCAGAGAGCAGGCCGAGAATATCATCCAC
CTGTTTACCCTGACCAATCTGGGAGCCCCTGCCGCCTTCAAGTACTTTGACACCACCATCGACCGGAAGA
GGTACACCAGCACCAAAGAGGTGCTGGACGCCACCCTGATCCACCAGAGCATCACCGGCCTGTACGAGAC
ACGGATCGACCTGTCTCAGCTGGGAGGCGACTCTGGTGGTTCTACTAATCTGTCAGATATTATTGAAAAG
GAGACCGGTAAGCAACTGGTTATCCAGGAATCCATCCTCATGCTCCCAGAGGAGGTGGAAGAAGTCATTG
GGAACAAGCCGGAAAGCGATATACTCGTGCACACCGCCTACGACGAGAGCACCGACGAGAATGTCATGCT
TCTGACTAGCGACGCCCCTGAATACAAGCCTTGGGCTCTGGTCATACAGGATAGCAACGGTGAGAACAAG
ATTAAGATGCTCTCTGGTGGTTCTCCCAAGAAGAAGAGGAAAGTCACAAATCTCTCTGACATCATAGAGA
AGGAGACAGGGAAACAACTCGTAATACAAGAGTCCATTCTTATGCTCCCTGAGGAGGTGGAAGAAGTTAT
CGGCAACAAACCAGAGAGTGACATTCTGGTCCATACCGCCTACGATGAAAGCACAGACGAGAACGTTATG
TTGCTCACTTCTGACGCTCCAGAATACAAACCTTGGGCACTCGTCATTCAGGACAGCAACGGCGAGAACA
AGATCAAAATGCTTAGCGGGGGCAGCCCCAAAAAAAAGAGGAAGGTCGCTAGCGGCAGCGGCGCCACCAA
CTTCAGCCTGCTGAAGCAGGCCGGCGACGTGGAGGAGAACCCCGGCCCCATGACCGAGTACAAGCCCACG
GTGCGCCTCGCCACCCGCGACGACGTCCCCAGGGCCGTACGCACCCTCGCCGCCGCGTTCGCCGACTACC
CCGCCACGCGCCACACCGTCGATCCGGACCGCCACATCGAGCGGGTCACCGAGCTGCAAGAACTCTTCCT
CACGCGCGTCGGGCTCGACATCGGCAAGGTGTGGGTCGCGGACGACGGCGCGGCCGTGGCGGTCTGGACC
ACGCCGGAGAGCGTCGAAGCGGGGGCGGTGTTCGCCGAGATCGGCCCGCGCATGGCCGAGTTGAGCGGTT
CCCGGCTGGCCGCGCAGCAACAGATGGAAGGCCTCCTGGCGCCGCACCGGCCCAAGGAGCCCGCGTGGTT
CCTGGCCACCGTCGGAGTCTCGCCCGACCACCAGGGCAAGGGTCTGGGCAGCGCCGTCGTGCTCCCCGGA
GTGGAGGCGGCCGAGCGCGCCGGGGTGCCCGCCTTCCTGGAGACCTCCGCGCCCCGCAACCTCCCCTTCT
ACGAGCGGCTCGGCTTCACCGTCACCGCCGACGTCGAGGTGCCCGAAGGACCGCGCACCTGGTGCATGAC
CCGCAAGCCCGGTGCCTGAACGCGTTAAGTCGACAATCAACCTCTGGATTACAAAATTTGTGAAAGATTG
ACTGGTATTCTTAACTATGTTGCTCCTTTTACGCTATGTGGATACGCTGCTTTAATGCCTTTGTATCATG
CTATTGCTTCCCGTATGGCTTTCATTTTCTCCTCCTTGTATAAATCCTGGTTGCTGTCTCTTTATGAGGA
GTTGTGGCCCGTTGTCAGGCAACGTGGCGTGGTGTGCACTGTGTTTGCTGACGCAACCCCCACTGGTTGG
GGCATTGCCACCACCTGTCAGCTCCTTTCCGGGACTTTCGCTTTCCCCCTCCCTATTGCCACGGCGGAAC
TCATCGCCGCCTGCCTTGCCCGCTGCTGGACAGGGGCTCGGCTGTTGGGCACTGACAATTCCGTGGTGTT
GTCGGGGAAATCATCGTCCTTTCCTTGGCTGCTCGCCTGTGTTGCCACCTGGATTCTGCGCGGGACGTCC
TTCTGCTACGTCCCTTCGGCCCTCAATCCAGCGGACCTTCCTTCCCGCGGCCTGCTGCCGGCTCTGCGGC
CTCTTCCGCGTCTTCGCCTTCGCCCTCAGACGAGTCGGATCTCCCTTTGGGCCGCCTCCCCGCGTCGACT
TTAAGACCAATGACTTACAAGGCAGCTGTAGATCTTAGCCACTTTTTAAAAGAAAAGGGGGGACTGGAAG
GGCTAATTCACTCCCAACGAAGACAAGATCTGCTTTTTGCTTGTACTGGGTCTCTCTGGTTAGACCAGAT
CTGAGCCTGGGAGCTCTCTGGCTAACTAGGGAACCCACTGCTTAAGCCTCAATAAAGCTTGCCTTGAGTG
CTTCAAGTAGTGTGTGCCCGTCTGTTGTGTGACTCTGGTAACTAGAGATCCCTCAGACCCTTTTAGTCAG
TGTGGAAAATCTCTAGCAGTACGTATAGTAGTTCATGTCATCTTATTATTCAGTATTTATAACTTGCAAA
GAAATGAATATCAGAGAGTGAGAGGAACTTGTTTATTGCAGCTTATAATGGTTACAAATAAAGCAATAGC
ATCACAAATTTCACAAATAAAGCATTTTTTTCACTGCATTCTAGTTGTGGTTTGTCCAAACTCATCAATG
TATCTTATCATGTCTGGCTCTAGCTATCCCGCCCCTAACTCCGCCCATCCCGCCCCTAACTCCGCCCAGT
TCCGCCCATTCTCCGCCCCATGGCTGACTAATTTTTTTTATTTATGCAGAGGCCGAGGCCGCCTCGGCCT
CTGAGCTATTCCAGAAGTAGTGAGGAGGCTTTTTTGGAGGCCTAGGGACGTACCCAATTCGCCCTATAGT
GAGTCGTATTACGCGCGCTCACTGGCCGTCGTTTTACAACGTCGTGACTGGGAAAACCCTGGCGTTACCC
AACTTAATCGCCTTGCAGCACATCCCCCTTTCGCCAGCTGGCGTAATAGCGAAGAGGCCCGCACCGATCG
CCCTTCCCAACAGTTGCGCAGCCTGAATGGCGAATGGG
[124 nt withheld, positions 9839-9962]
C
[91 nt withheld, positions 9964-10054]
A
[49 nt withheld, positions 10056-10104]
CCTTTGACGTTGGAGTCCACGTTCTTT
[37 nt withheld, positions 10132-10168]
ACCCTATCTCGGTCTATTCTTTTGATTTATAAGGGATTTTGCCGATTTCGGCCTATTGGTTAAAAAATGA
GCTGATTTAACAAAAATTTAACGCGAATTTTAACAAAATATTAACGCTTACAATTTAGGTGGCACTTTTC
GGGGAAATGTGCGCGGAACCCCTATTTGTTTATTTTTCTAAATACATTCAAATATGTATCCGCTCATGAG
ACAATAACCCTGATAAATGCTTCAATAATATTGAAAAAGGAAGAGTATGAGTATTCAACATTTCCGTGTC
GCCCTTATTCCCTTTTTTGCGGCATTTTGCCTTCCTGTTTTTGCTCACCCAGAAACGCTGGTGAAAGTAA
AAGATGCTGAAGATCAGTTGGGTGCACGAGTGGGTTACATCGAACTGGATCTCAACAGCGGTAAGATCCT
TGAGAGTTTTCGCCCCGAAGAACGTTTTCCAATGATGAGCACTTTTAAAGTTCTGCTATGTGGCGCGGTA
TTATCCCGTATTGACGCCGGGCAAGAGCAACTCGGTCGCCGCATACACTATTCTCAGAATGACTTGGTTG
AGTACTCACCAGTCACAGAAAAGCATCTTACGGATGGCATGACAGTAAGAGAATTATGCAGTGCTGCCAT
AACCATGAGTGATAACACTGCGGCCAACTTACTTCTGACAACGATCGGAGGACCGAAGGAGCTAACCGCT
TTTTTGCACAACATGGGGGATCATGTAACTCGCCTTGATCGTTGGGAACCGGAGCTGAATGAAGCCATAC
CAAACGACGAGCGTGACACCACGATGCCTGTAGCAATGGCAACAACGTTGCGCAAACTATTAACTGGCGA
ACTACTTACTCTAGCTTCCCGGCAACAATTAATAGACTGGATGGAGGCGGATAAAGTTGCAGGACCACTT
CTGCGCTCGGCCCTTCCGGCTGGCTGGTTTATTGCTGATAAATCTGGAGCCGGTGAGCGTGGGTCTCGCG
GTATCATTGCAGCACTGGGGCCAGATGGTAAGCCCTCCCGTATCGTAGTTATCTACACGACGGGGAGTCA
GGCAACTATGGATGAACGAAATAGACAGATCGCTGAGATAGGTGCCTCACTGATTAAGCATTGGTAACTG
TCAGACCAAGTTTACTCATATATACTTTAGATTGATTTAAAACTTCATTTTTAATTTAAAAGGATCTAGG
TGAAGATCCTTTTTGATAATCTCATGACCAAAATCCCTTAACGTGAGTTTTCGTTCCACTGAGCGTCAGA
CCCCGTAGAAAAGATCAAAGGATCTTCTTGAGATCCTTTTTTTCTGCGCGTAATCTGCTGCTTGCAAACA
AAAAAACCACCGCTACCAGCGGTGGTTTGTTTGCCGGATCAAGAGCTACCAACTCTTTTTCCGAAGGTAA
CTGGCTTCAGCAGAGCGCAGATACCAAATACTGTTCTTCTAGTGTAGCCGTAGTTAGGCCACCACTTCAA
GAACTCTGTAGCACCGCCTACATACCTCGCTCTGCTAATCCTGTTACCAGTGGCTGCTGCCAGTGGCGAT
AAGTCGTGTCTTACCGGGTTGGACTCAAGACGATAGTTACCGGATAAGGCGCAGCGGTCGGGCTGAACGG
GGGGTTCGTGCACACAGCCCAGCTTGGAGCGAACGACCTACACCGAACTGAGATACCTACAGCGTGAGCT
ATGAGAAAGCGCCACGCTTCCCGAAGGGAGAAAGGCGGACAGGTATCCGGTAAGCGGCAGGGTCGGAACA
GGAGAGCGCACGAGGGAGCTTCCAGGGGGAAACGCCTGGTATCTTTATAGTCCTGTCGGGTTTCGCCACC
TCTGACTTGAGCGTCGATTTTTGTGATGCTCGTCAGGGGGGCGGAGCCTATGGAAAAACGCCAGCAACGC
GGCCTTTTTACGGTTCCTGGCCTTTTGCTGGCCTTTTGCTCACATGTTCTTTCCTGCGTTATCCCCTGAT
TCTGTGGATAACCGTATTACCGCCTTTGAGTGAGCTGATACCGCTCGCCGCAGCCGAACGACCGAGCGCA
GCGAGTCAGTGAGCGAGGAAGCGGAAGAGCGCCCAATACGCAAACCGCCTCTCCCCGCGCGTTGGCCGAT
TCATTAATGCAGCTGGCACGACAGGTTTCCCGACTGGAAAGCGGGCAGTGAGCGCAACGCAATTAATGTG
AGTTAGCTCACTCATTAGGCACCCCAGGCTTTACACTTTATGCTTCCGGCTCGTATGTTGTGTGGAATTG
TGAGCGGATAACAATTTCACACAGGAAACAGCTATGACCATGATTACGCCAAGCGCGCAATTAACCCTCA
CTAAAGGGAACAAAAGCTGGAGCTGCAAGC
