Features (pLannotate 1.2.2; 29 found; start..end, strand, type, name):
    146..832     +  CDS            Apobec1: ABEC1_RAT - Experimental evidence at protein level: Swiss-Prot protein existence level 1. Catalytic component of the apolipoprotein B mRNA editing enzyme complex which is responsible for the postranscriptional editing of a CAA codon for Gln to a UAA codon for stop in the APOB mRNA. May also play a role in the epigenetic regulation of gene expression by participating in DNA demethylation. From Rattus norvegicus (Rat).
    833..880     +  CDS            ABE(7.10) (fragment): adenine base editor comprising wild-type E. coli TadA fused to the evolved TadA*(7.10) mutant (Gaudelli et al., 2017)
    881..4980    +  CDS            Cas9 (fragment): Cas9 (Csn1) endonuclease from the Streptococcus pyogenes Type II CRISPR/Cas system generates RNA-guided double strand breaks in DNA
   5276..5524    +  CDS            UGI: UNGI_BPPB2 - Experimental evidence at protein level: Swiss-Prot protein existence level 1. This protein binds specifically and reversibly to the host uracil-DNA glycosylase, preventing removal of uracil residues from PBS2 DNA by the host uracil-excision repair system. From Bacillus phage PBS2 (Bacteriophage PBS2).
   5630..6229    +  CDS            PuroR (fragment): puromycin N-acetyltransferase; pac from Streptomyces; confers resistance to puromycin
   6245..6833    +  misc_feature   WPRE: woodchuck hepatitis virus posttranscriptional regulatory element
   6884..6903    +  misc_feature   cPPT/CTS (fragment): central polypurine tract and central termination sequence of HIV-1
   6905..7138    +  LTR            3' LTR (ΔU3): self-inactivating 3' long terminal repeat (LTR) from HIV-1
   7216..7337    +  polyA_signal   SV40 poly(A) signal: SV40 polyadenylation signal
   7377..7512    +  rep_origin     SV40 ori: SV40 origin of replication
   7533..7551    -  promoter       T7 promoter: promoter for bacteriophage T7 RNA polymerase
   7559..7714    +  CDS            lacZα (fragment): LacZα fragment of β-galactosidase; lacZ fragment
   7719..8147    +  rep_origin     f1 ori (sequence partly withheld): f1 bacteriophage origin of replication; arrow indicates direction of (+) strand synthesis
   8200..8304    +  promoter       AmpR promoter: bla
   8305..9165    +  CDS            AmpR: β-lactamase; bla; confers resistance to ampicillin, carbenicillin, and related antibiotics
   9336..9924    +  rep_origin     ori: high-copy-number ColE1/pMB1/pBR322/pUC origin of replication
  10107..10199   +  CDS            lacI (fragment): lac repressor; lacI; The lac repressor binds to the lac operator to inhibit transcription in E. coli. This inhibition can be relieved by adding lactose or isopropyl-β-D-thiogalactopyranoside (IPTG).
  10212..10233   +  protein_bind   CAP binding site: CAP binding activates transcription in the presence of cAMP. E. coli catabolite activator protein
  10248..10278   +  promoter       lac promoter: promoter for the E. coli lac operon
  10282..10304   +  protein_bind   lac operator (fragment): The lac repressor binds to the lac operator to inhibit transcription in E. coli. This inhibition can be relieved by adding lactose or isopropyl-β-D-thiogalactopyranoside (IPTG). lac repressor encoded by lacI
  10347..10365   +  promoter       T3 promoter: promoter for bacteriophage T3 RNA polymerase
  10393..10619   +  promoter       RSV promoter: Rous sarcoma virus enhancer/promoter
  10620..10800   +  LTR            5' LTR (truncated): truncated 5' long terminal repeat (LTR) from HIV-1
  10847..10972   +  misc_feature   HIV-1 Ψ: packaging signal of human immunodeficiency virus type 1
  10956..11319   +  CDS            HIV-1 gag (fragment): gag protein from human immunodeficiency virus 1; gag
  11465..11698   +  misc_feature   RRE: The Rev response element (RRE) of HIV-1 allows for Rev-dependent mRNA export from the nucleus to the cytoplasm.
  12075..12101   +  CDS            Rev (fragment): human immunodeficiency virus 1 (HIV-1) Rev protein; rev; enhances nuclear export of unspliced and incompletely spliced viral mRNAs
  12111..12228   +  misc_feature   cPPT/CTS: central polypurine tract and central termination sequence of HIV-1
  12297..12508   +  promoter       EF-1α core promoter: core promoter for human elongation factor EF-1α
>Addgene plasmid #112672 | pLenti-BE4RA-P2A-Puro | addgene full sequence | sequence record 217925 | Addgene NGS Result
GTGTCGTGACGCGGGATCCGCCACCATGGACTATAAGGACCACGACGGAGACTACAAGGATCATGATATT
GATTACAAAGACGATGACGATAAGATGGCCCCAAAGAAGAAGCGGAAGGTCGGTATCCACGGAGTCCCAG
CAGCCATGAGCTCAGAGACTGGCCCAGTGGCTGTGGACCCCACATTGAGACGGCGGATCGAGCCCCATGA
GTTTGAGGTATTCTTCGATCCGAGAGAGCTCCGCAAGGAGACCTGCCTGCTTTACGAAATTAATTGGGGG
GGCCGGCACTCCATTTGGCGACATACATCACAGAACACTAACAAGCACGTCGAAGTCAACTTCATCGAGA
AGTTCACGACAGAAAGATATTTCTGTCCGAACACAAGGTGCAGCATTACCTGGTTTCTCAGCTGGAGCCC
ATGCGGCGAATGTAGTAGGGCCATCACTGAATTCCTGTCAAGGTATCCCCACGTCACTCTGTTTATTTAC
ATCGCAAGGCTGTACCACCACGCTGACCCCCGCAATCGACAAGGCCTGCGGGATTTGATCTCTTCAGGTG
TGACTATCCAAATTATGACTGAGCAGGAGTCAGGATACTGCTGGAGAAACTTTGTGAATTATAGCCCGAG
TAATGAAGCCCACTGGCCTAGGTATCCCCATCTGTGGGTACGACTGTACGTTCTTGAACTGTACTGCATC
ATACTGGGCCTGCCTCCTTGTCTCAACATTCTGAGAAGGAAGCAGCCACAGCTGACATTCTTTACCATCG
CTCTTCAGTCTTGTCATTACCAGCGACTGCCCCCACACATTCTCTGGGCCACCGGGTTGAAAAGCGGCAG
CGAGACTCCCGGGACCTCAGAGTCCGCCACACCCGAAAGTGACAAGAAGTACAGCATCGGCCTGGCCATC
GGCACCAACTCTGTGGGCTGGGCCGTGATCACCGACGAGTACAAGGTGCCCAGCAAGAAATTCAAGGTGC
TGGGCAACACCGACCGGCACAGCATCAAGAAGAACCTGATCGGAGCCCTGCTGTTCGACAGCGGCGAAAC
AGCCGAGGCCACCCGGCTGAAGAGAACCGCCAGAAGAAGATACACCAGACGGAAGAACCGGATCTGCTAT
CTGCAAGAGATCTTCAGCAACGAGATGGCCAAGGTGGACGACAGCTTCTTCCACAGACTGGAAGAGTCCT
TCCTGGTGGAAGAGGATAAGAAGCACGAGCGGCACCCCATCTTCGGCAACATCGTGGACGAGGTGGCCTA
CCACGAGAAGTACCCCACCATCTACCACCTGAGAAAGAAACTGGTGGACAGCACCGACAAGGCCGACCTG
CGGCTGATCTATCTGGCCCTGGCCCACATGATCAAGTTCCGGGGCCACTTCCTGATCGAGGGCGACCTGA
ACCCCGACAACAGCGACGTGGACAAGCTGTTCATCCAGCTGGTGCAGACCTACAACCAGCTGTTCGAGGA
AAACCCCATCAACGCCAGCGGCGTGGACGCCAAGGCCATCCTGTCTGCCAGACTGAGCAAGAGCAGACGG
CTGGAAAATCTGATCGCCCAGCTGCCCGGCGAGAAGAAGAATGGCCTGTTCGGCAACCTGATTGCCCTGA
GCCTGGGCCTGACCCCCAACTTCAAGAGCAACTTCGACCTGGCCGAGGATGCCAAACTGCAGCTGAGCAA
GGACACCTACGACGACGACCTGGACAACCTGCTGGCCCAGATCGGCGACCAGTACGCCGACCTGTTTCTG
GCCGCCAAGAACCTGTCCGACGCCATCCTGCTGAGCGACATCCTGAGAGTGAACACCGAGATCACCAAGG
CCCCCCTGAGCGCCTCTATGATCAAGAGATACGACGAGCACCACCAGGACCTGACCCTGCTGAAAGCTCT
CGTGCGGCAGCAGCTGCCTGAGAAGTACAAAGAGATTTTCTTCGACCAGAGCAAGAACGGCTACGCCGGC
TACATTGACGGCGGAGCCAGCCAGGAAGAGTTCTACAAGTTCATCAAGCCCATCCTGGAAAAGATGGACG
GCACCGAGGAACTGCTCGTGAAGCTGAACAGAGAGGACCTGCTGCGGAAGCAGCGGACCTTCGACAACGG
CAGCATCCCCCACCAGATCCACCTGGGAGAGCTGCACGCCATTCTGCGGCGGCAGGAAGATTTTTACCCA
TTCCTGAAGGACAACCGGGAAAAGATCGAGAAGATCCTGACCTTCCGCATCCCCTACTACGTGGGCCCTC
TGGCCAGGGGAAACAGCAGATTCGCCTGGATGACCAGAAAGAGCGAGGAAACCATCACCCCCTGGAACTT
CGAGGAAGTGGTGGACAAGGGCGCTTCCGCCCAGAGCTTCATCGAGCGGATGACCAACTTCGATAAGAAC
CTGCCCAACGAGAAGGTGCTGCCCAAGCACAGCCTGCTGTACGAGTACTTCACCGTGTATAACGAGCTGA
CCAAAGTGAAATACGTGACCGAGGGAATGAGAAAGCCCGCCTTCCTGAGCGGCGAGCAGAAAAAGGCCAT
CGTGGACCTGCTGTTCAAGACCAACCGGAAAGTGACCGTGAAGCAGCTGAAAGAGGACTACTTCAAGAAA
ATCGAGTGCTTCGACTCCGTGGAAATCTCCGGCGTGGAAGATCGGTTCAACGCCTCCCTGGGCACATACC
ACGATCTGCTGAAAATTATCAAGGACAAGGACTTCCTGGACAATGAGGAAAACGAGGACATTCTGGAAGA
TATCGTGCTGACCCTGACACTGTTTGAGGACAGAGAGATGATCGAGGAACGGCTGAAAACCTATGCCCAC
CTGTTCGACGACAAAGTGATGAAGCAGCTGAAGCGGCGGAGATACACCGGCTGGGGCAGGCTGAGCCGGA
AGCTGATCAACGGCATCCGGGACAAGCAGTCCGGCAAGACAATCCTGGATTTCCTGAAGTCCGACGGCTT
CGCCAACAGAAACTTCATGCAGCTGATCCACGACGACAGCCTGACCTTTAAAGAGGACATCCAGAAAGCC
CAGGTGTCCGGCCAGGGCGATAGCCTGCACGAGCACATTGCCAATCTGGCCGGCAGCCCCGCCATTAAGA
AGGGCATCCTGCAGACAGTGAAGGTGGTGGACGAGCTCGTGAAAGTGATGGGCCGGCACAAGCCCGAGAA
CATCGTGATCGAAATGGCCAGAGAGAACCAGACCACCCAGAAGGGACAGAAGAACAGCCGCGAGAGAATG
AAGCGGATCGAAGAGGGCATCAAAGAGCTGGGCAGCCAGATCCTGAAAGAACACCCAGTGGAAAACACCC
AGCTGCAGAACGAGAAGCTGTACCTGTACTACCTGCAGAATGGGCGGGATATGTACGTGGACCAGGAACT
GGACATCAACCGGCTGTCCGACTACGATGTGGACCATATCGTGCCTCAGAGCTTTCTGAAGGACGACTCC
ATCGACAACAAGGTGCTGACCAGAAGCGACAAGAACCGGGGCAAGAGCGACAACGTGCCCTCCGAAGAGG
TCGTGAAGAAGATGAAGAACTACTGGCGGCAGCTGCTGAACGCCAAGCTGATTACCCAGAGAAAGTTCGA
CAATCTGACCAAGGCCGAGAGAGGCGGCCTGAGCGAACTGGATAAGGCCGGCTTCATCAAGAGACAGCTG
GTGGAAACCCGGCAGATCACAAAGCACGTGGCACAGATCCTGGACTCCCGGATGAACACTAAGTACGACG
AGAATGACAAGCTGATCCGGGAAGTGAAAGTGATCACCCTGAAGTCCAAGCTGGTGTCCGATTTCCGGAA
GGATTTCCAGTTTTACAAAGTGCGCGAGATCAACAACTACCACCACGCCCACGACGCCTACCTGAACGCC
GTCGTGGGAACCGCCCTGATCAAAAAGTACCCTAAGCTGGAAAGCGAGTTCGTGTACGGCGACTACAAGG
TGTACGACGTGCGGAAGATGATCGCCAAGAGCGAGCAGGAAATCGGCAAGGCTACCGCCAAGTACTTCTT
CTACAGCAACATCATGAACTTTTTCAAGACCGAGATTACCCTGGCCAACGGCGAGATCCGGAAGCGGCCT
CTGATCGAGACAAACGGCGAAACCGGGGAGATCGTGTGGGATAAGGGCCGGGATTTTGCCACCGTGCGGA
AAGTGCTGAGCATGCCCCAAGTGAATATCGTGAAAAAGACCGAGGTGCAGACAGGCGGCTTCAGCAAAGA
GTCTATCCTGCCCAAGAGGAACAGCGATAAGCTGATCGCCAGAAAGAAGGACTGGGACCCTAAGAAGTAC
GGCGGCTTCGACAGCCCCACCGTGGCCTATTCTGTGCTGGTGGTGGCCAAAGTGGAAAAGGGCAAGTCCA
AGAAACTGAAGAGTGTGAAAGAGCTGCTGGGGATCACCATCATGGAAAGAAGCAGCTTCGAGAAGAATCC
CATCGACTTTCTGGAAGCCAAGGGCTACAAAGAAGTGAAAAAGGACCTGATCATCAAGCTGCCTAAGTAC
TCCCTGTTCGAGCTGGAAAACGGCCGGAAGAGAATGCTGGCCTCTGCCGGCGAACTGCAGAAGGGAAACG
AACTGGCCCTGCCCTCCAAATATGTGAACTTCCTGTACCTGGCCAGCCACTATGAGAAGCTGAAGGGCTC
CCCCGAGGATAATGAGCAGAAACAGCTGTTTGTGGAACAGCACAAGCACTACCTGGACGAGATCATCGAG
CAGATCAGCGAGTTCTCCAAGAGAGTGATCCTGGCCGACGCTAATCTGGACAAAGTGCTGTCCGCCTACA
ACAAGCACCGGGATAAGCCCATCAGAGAGCAGGCCGAGAATATCATCCACCTGTTTACCCTGACCAATCT
GGGAGCCCCTGCCGCCTTCAAGTACTTTGACACCACCATCGACCGGAAGAGGTACACCAGCACCAAAGAG
GTGCTGGACGCCACCCTGATCCACCAGAGCATCACCGGCCTGTACGAGACACGGATCGACCTGTCTCAGC
TGGGAGGCGATTCAGGCGGATCTACTAATCTGTCAGATATTATTGAAAAGGAGACCGGTAAGCAACTGGT
TATCCAGGAATCCATCCTCATGCTCCCAGAGGAGGTGGAAGAAGTCATTGGGAACAAGCCGGAAAGCGAT
ATACTCGTGCACACCGCCTACGACGAGAGCACCGACGAGAATGTCATGCTTCTGACTAGCGACGCCCCTG
AATACAAGCCTTGGGCTCTGGTCATACAGGATAGCAACGGTGAGAACAAGATTAAGATGCTCTCTGGTGG
TTCTCCCAAGAAGAAGAGGAAAGTCACAAATCTCTCTGACATCATAGAGAAGGAGACAGGGAAACAACTC
GTAATACAAGAGTCCATTCTTATGCTCCCTGAGGAGGTGGAAGAAGTTATCGGCAACAAACCAGAGAGTG
ACATTCTGGTCCATACCGCCTACGATGAAAGCACAGACGAGAACGTTATGTTGCTCACTTCTGACGCTCC
AGAATACAAACCTTGGGCACTCGTCATTCAGGACAGCAACGGCGAGAACAAGATCAAAATGCTTAGCGGG
GGCAGCCCCAAAAAAAAGAGGAAGGTCGCTAGCGGCAGCGGCGCCACCAACTTCAGCCTGCTGAAGCAGG
CCGGCGACGTGGAGGAGAACCCCGGCCCCATGACCGAGTACAAGCCCACGGTGCGCCTCGCCACCCGCGA
CGACGTCCCCAGGGCCGTACGCACCCTCGCCGCCGCGTTCGCCGACTACCCCGCCACGCGCCACACCGTC
GATCCGGACCGCCACATCGAGCGGGTCACCGAGCTGCAAGAACTCTTCCTCACGCGCGTCGGGCTCGACA
TCGGCAAGGTGTGGGTCGCGGACGACGGCGCCGCGGTGGCGGTCTGGACCACGCCGGAGAGCGTCGAAGC
GGGGGCGGTGTTCGCCGAGATCGGCCCGCGCATGGCCGAGTTGAGCGGTTCCCGGCTGGCCGCGCAGCAA
CAGATGGAAGGCCTCCTGGCGCCGCACCGGCCCAAGGAGCCCGCGTGGTTCCTGGCCACCGTCGGAGTCT
CGCCCGACCACCAGGGCAAGGGTCTGGGCAGCGCCGTCGTGCTCCCCGGAGTGGAGGCGGCCGAGCGCGC
CGGGGTGCCCGCCTTCCTGGAGACCTCCGCGCCCCGCAACCTCCCCTTCTACGAGCGGCTCGGCTTCACC
GTCACCGCCGACGTCGAGGTGCCCGAAGGACCGCGCACCTGGTGCATGACCCGCAAGCCCGGTGCCTGAA
CGCGTTAAGTCGACAATCAACCTCTGGATTACAAAATTTGTGAAAGATTGACTGGTATTCTTAACTATGT
TGCTCCTTTTACGCTATGTGGATACGCTGCTTTAATGCCTTTGTATCATGCTATTGCTTCCCGTATGGCT
TTCATTTTCTCCTCCTTGTATAAATCCTGGTTGCTGTCTCTTTATGAGGAGTTGTGGCCCGTTGTCAGGC
AACGTGGCGTGGTGTGCACTGTGTTTGCTGACGCAACCCCCACTGGTTGGGGCATTGCCACCACCTGTCA
GCTCCTTTCCGGGACTTTCGCTTTCCCCCTCCCTATTGCCACGGCGGAACTCATCGCCGCCTGCCTTGCC
CGCTGCTGGACAGGGGCTCGGCTGTTGGGCACTGACAATTCCGTGGTGTTGTCGGGGAAATCATCGTCCT
TTCCTTGGCTGCTCGCCTGTGTTGCCACCTGGATTCTGCGCGGGACGTCCTTCTGCTACGTCCCTTCGGC
CCTCAATCCAGCGGACCTTCCTTCCCGCGGCCTGCTGCCGGCTCTGCGGCCTCTTCCGCGTCTTCGCCTT
CGCCCTCAGACGAGTCGGATCTCCCTTTGGGCCGCCTCCCCGCGTCGACTTTAAGACCAATGACTTACAA
GGCAGCTGTAGATCTTAGCCACTTTTTAAAAGAAAAGGGGGGACTGGAAGGGCTAATTCACTCCCAACGA
AGACAAGATCTGCTTTTTGCTTGTACTGGGTCTCTCTGGTTAGACCAGATCTGAGCCTGGGAGCTCTCTG
GCTAACTAGGGAACCCACTGCTTAAGCCTCAATAAAGCTTGCCTTGAGTGCTTCAAGTAGTGTGTGCCCG
TCTGTTGTGTGACTCTGGTAACTAGAGATCCCTCAGACCCTTTTAGTCAGTGTGGAAAATCTCTAGCAGT
ACGTATAGTAGTTCATGTCATCTTATTATTCAGTATTTATAACTTGCAAAGAAATGAATATCAGAGAGTG
AGAGGAACTTGTTTATTGCAGCTTATAATGGTTACAAATAAAGCAATAGCATCACAAATTTCACAAATAA
AGCATTTTTTTCACTGCATTCTAGTTGTGGTTTGTCCAAACTCATCAATGTATCTTATCATGTCTGGCTC
TAGCTATCCCGCCCCTAACTCCGCCCATCCCGCCCCTAACTCCGCCCAGTTCCGCCCATTCTCCGCCCCA
TGGCTGACTAATTTTTTTTATTTATGCAGAGGCCGAGGCCGCCTCGGCCTCTGAGCTATTCCAGAAGTAG
TGAGGAGGCTTTTTTGGAGGCCTAGGGACGTACCCAATTCGCCCTATAGTGAGTCGTATTACGCGCGCTC
ACTGGCCGTCGTTTTACAACGTCGTGACTGGGAAAACCCTGGCGTTACCCAACTTAATCGCCTTGCAGCA
CATCCCCCTTTCGCCAGCTGGCGTAATAGCGAAGAGGCCCGCACCGATCGCCCTTCCCAACAGTTGCGCA
GCCTGAATGGCGAATGGG
[124 nt withheld, positions 7719-7842]
C
[91 nt withheld, positions 7844-7934]
A
[49 nt withheld, positions 7936-7984]
CCTTTGACGTTGGAGTCCACGTTCTTT
[37 nt withheld, positions 8012-8048]
ACCCTATCTCGGTCTATTCTTTTGATTTATAAGGGATTTTGCCGATTTCGGCCTATTGGTTAAAAAATGA
GCTGATTTAACAAAAATTTAACGCGAATTTTAACAAAATATTAACGCTTACAATTTAGGTGGCACTTTTC
GGGGAAATGTGCGCGGAACCCCTATTTGTTTATTTTTCTAAATACATTCAAATATGTATCCGCTCATGAG
ACAATAACCCTGATAAATGCTTCAATAATATTGAAAAAGGAAGAGTATGAGTATTCAACATTTCCGTGTC
GCCCTTATTCCCTTTTTTGCGGCATTTTGCCTTCCTGTTTTTGCTCACCCAGAAACGCTGGTGAAAGTAA
AAGATGCTGAAGATCAGTTGGGTGCACGAGTGGGTTACATCGAACTGGATCTCAACAGCGGTAAGATCCT
TGAGAGTTTTCGCCCCGAAGAACGTTTTCCAATGATGAGCACTTTTAAAGTTCTGCTATGTGGCGCGGTA
TTATCCCGTATTGACGCCGGGCAAGAGCAACTCGGTCGCCGCATACACTATTCTCAGAATGACTTGGTTG
AGTACTCACCAGTCACAGAAAAGCATCTTACGGATGGCATGACAGTAAGAGAATTATGCAGTGCTGCCAT
AACCATGAGTGATAACACTGCGGCCAACTTACTTCTGACAACGATCGGAGGACCGAAGGAGCTAACCGCT
TTTTTGCACAACATGGGGGATCATGTAACTCGCCTTGATCGTTGGGAACCGGAGCTGAATGAAGCCATAC
CAAACGACGAGCGTGACACCACGATGCCTGTAGCAATGGCAACAACGTTGCGCAAACTATTAACTGGCGA
ACTACTTACTCTAGCTTCCCGGCAACAATTAATAGACTGGATGGAGGCGGATAAAGTTGCAGGACCACTT
CTGCGCTCGGCCCTTCCGGCTGGCTGGTTTATTGCTGATAAATCTGGAGCCGGTGAGCGTGGGTCTCGCG
GTATCATTGCAGCACTGGGGCCAGATGGTAAGCCCTCCCGTATCGTAGTTATCTACACGACGGGGAGTCA
GGCAACTATGGATGAACGAAATAGACAGATCGCTGAGATAGGTGCCTCACTGATTAAGCATTGGTAACTG
TCAGACCAAGTTTACTCATATATACTTTAGATTGATTTAAAACTTCATTTTTAATTTAAAAGGATCTAGG
TGAAGATCCTTTTTGATAATCTCATGACCAAAATCCCTTAACGTGAGTTTTCGTTCCACTGAGCGTCAGA
CCCCGTAGAAAAGATCAAAGGATCTTCTTGAGATCCTTTTTTTCTGCGCGTAATCTGCTGCTTGCAAACA
AAAAAACCACCGCTACCAGCGGTGGTTTGTTTGCCGGATCAAGAGCTACCAACTCTTTTTCCGAAGGTAA
CTGGCTTCAGCAGAGCGCAGATACCAAATACTGTTCTTCTAGTGTAGCCGTAGTTAGGCCACCACTTCAA
GAACTCTGTAGCACCGCCTACATACCTCGCTCTGCTAATCCTGTTACCAGTGGCTGCTGCCAGTGGCGAT
AAGTCGTGTCTTACCGGGTTGGACTCAAGACGATAGTTACCGGATAAGGCGCAGCGGTCGGGCTGAACGG
GGGGTTCGTGCACACAGCCCAGCTTGGAGCGAACGACCTACACCGAACTGAGATACCTACAGCGTGAGCT
ATGAGAAAGCGCCACGCTTCCCGAAGGGAGAAAGGCGGACAGGTATCCGGTAAGCGGCAGGGTCGGAACA
GGAGAGCGCACGAGGGAGCTTCCAGGGGGAAACGCCTGGTATCTTTATAGTCCTGTCGGGTTTCGCCACC
TCTGACTTGAGCGTCGATTTTTGTGATGCTCGTCAGGGGGGCGGAGCCTATGGAAAAACGCCAGCAACGC
GGCCTTTTTACGGTTCCTGGCCTTTTGCTGGCCTTTTGCTCACATGTTCTTTCCTGCGTTATCCCCTGAT
TCTGTGGATAACCGTATTACCGCCTTTGAGTGAGCTGATACCGCTCGCCGCAGCCGAACGACCGAGCGCA
GCGAGTCAGTGAGCGAGGAAGCGGAAGAGCGCCCAATACGCAAACCGCCTCTCCCCGCGCGTTGGCCGAT
TCATTAATGCAGCTGGCACGACAGGTTTCCCGACTGGAAAGCGGGCAGTGAGCGCAACGCAATTAATGTG
AGTTAGCTCACTCATTAGGCACCCCAGGCTTTACACTTTATGCTTCCGGCTCGTATGTTGTGTGGAATTG
TGAGCGGATAACAATTTCACACAGGAAACAGCTATGACCATGATTACGCCAAGCGCGCAATTAACCCTCA
CTAAAGGGAACAAAAGCTGGAGCTGCAAGCTTAATGTAGTCTTATGCAATACTCTTGTAGTCTTGCAACA
TGGTAACGATGAGTTAGCAACATGCCTTACAAGGAGAGAAAAAGCACCGTGCATGCCGATTGGTGGAAGT
AAGGTGGTACGATCGTGCCTTATTAGGAAGGCAACAGACGGGTCTGACATGGATTGGACGAACCACTGAA
TTGCCGCATTGCAGAGATATTGTATTTAAGTGCCTAGCTCGATACATAAACGGGTCTCTCTGGTTAGACC
AGATCTGAGCCTGGGAGCTCTCTGGCTAACTAGGGAACCCACTGCTTAAGCCTCAATAAAGCTTGCCTTG
AGTGCTTCAAGTAGTGTGTGCCCGTCTGTTGTGTGACTCTGGTAACTAGAGATCCCTCAGACCCTTTTAG
TCAGTGTGGAAAATCTCTAGCAGTGGCGCCCGAACAGGGACTTGAAAGCGAAAGGGAAACCAGAGGAGCT
CTCTCGACGCAGGACTCGGCTTGCTGAAGCGCGCACGGCAAGAGGCGAGGGGCGGCGACTGGTGAGTACG
CCAAAAATTTTGACTAGCGGAGGCTAGAAGGAGAGAGATGGGTGCGAGAGCGTCAGTATTAAGCGGGGGA
GAATTAGATCGCGATGGGAAAAAATTCGGTTAAGGCCAGGGGGAAAGAAAAAATATAAATTAAAACATAT
AGTATGGGCAAGCAGGGAGCTAGAACGATTCGCAGTTAATCCTGGCCTGTTAGAAACATCAGAAGGCTGT
AGACAAATACTGGGACAGCTACAACCATCCCTTCAGACAGGATCAGAAGAACTTAGATCATTATATAATA
CAGTAGCAACCCTCTATTGTGTGCATCAAAGGATAGAGATAAAAGACACCAAGGAAGCTTTAGACAAGAT
AGAGGAAGAGCAAAACAAAAGTAAGACCACCGCACAGCAAGCGGCCGCTGATCTTCAGACCTGGAGGAGG
AGATATGAGGGACAATTGGAGAAGTGAATTATATAAATATAAAGTAGTAAAAATTGAACCATTAGGAGTA
GCACCCACCAAGGCAAAGAGAAGAGTGGTGCAGAGAGAAAAAAGAGCAGTGGGAATAGGAGCTTTGTTCC
TTGGGTTCTTGGGAGCAGCAGGAAGCACTATGGGCGCAGCGTCAATGACGCTGACGGTACAGGCCAGACA
ATTATTGTCTGGTATAGTGCAGCAGCAGAACAATTTGCTGAGGGCTATTGAGGCGCAACAGCATCTGTTG
CAACTCACAGTCTGGGGCATCAAGCAGCTCCAGGCAAGAATCCTGGCTGTGGAAAGATACCTAAAGGATC
AACAGCTCCTGGGGATTTGGGGTTGCTCTGGAAAACTCATTTGCACCACTGCTGTGCCTTGGAATGCTAG
TTGGAGTAATAAATCTCTGGAACAGATTTGGAATCACACGACCTGGATGGAGTGGGACAGAGAAATTAAC
AATTACACAAGCTTAATACACTCCTTAATTGAAGAATCGCAAAACCAGCAAGAAAAGAATGAACAAGAAT
TATTGGAATTAGATAAATGGGCAAGTTTGTGGAATTGGTTTAACATAACAAATTGGCTGTGGTATATAAA
ATTATTCATAATGATAGTAGGAGGCTTGGTAGGTTTAAGAATAGTTTTTGCTGTACTTTCTATAGTGAAT
AGAGTTAGGCAGGGATATTCACCATTATCGTTTCAGACCCACCTCCCAACCCCGAGGGGACCCAGACCAC
AATTTTAAAAGAAAAGGGGGGATTGGGGGGTACAGTGCAGGGGAAAGAATAGTAGACATAATAGCAACAG
ACATACAAACTAAAGAATTACAAAAACAAATTACAAAAATTCAAAATTTTCGGGTTTATTACAGGGACAG
CAGAGATCCACTTTGGCGCCGGCTCGAGTGGCTCCGGTGCCCGTCAGTGGGCAGAGCGCACATCGCCCAC
AGTCCCCGAGAAGTTGGGGGGAGGGGTCGGCAATTGAACCGGTGCCTAGAGAAGGTGGCGCGGGGTAAAC
TGGGAAAGTGATGTCGTGTACTGGCTCCGCCTTTTTCCCGAGGGTGGGGGAGAACCGTATATAAGTGCAG
TAGTCGCCGTGAACGTTCTTTTTCGCAACGGGTTTGCCGCCAGAACACAG
